Addgene plasmid #250388: Lenti-CMV-mCherry-GSG-P2A-NUDT5 T45D-WPRE
Purpose: Lentiviral expression of human NUDT5 T45D with N-terminal mCherry seperated by a flexible GSG-linker and P2Aunder CMV promoter, as well as a puromycin resistance cassette under PGK promoter.
Depositing lab: Stefan Kubicek. Depositing organization: CeMM Research Center for Molecular Medicine. Publication: A non-enzymatic role of Nudix hydrolase 5 in repressing purine de novo synthesis. Nguyen TA, Lin JG, Marques AMC, Fottner M, Bauer LG, Reicher A, Daum D, Scrofani L, Liu Y, Cheng C, D'Angelo L D D L, Sanchez J, Bueschl C, Marella N, Buphamalai P, Traversi F, Beres M, Moll HP, Siklos M, Genger JW, Hofstaetter G, Villanti L, Malik M, Klimek C, Runggatscher K, Guertl B, Hansen JS, Dobner S, Babosova O, Becirovic T, de Rooij LPMH, Casanova E, Koren A, Froese DS, Rosenblatt DS, Klavins K, Bergthaler A, Menche J, Hannich JT, Abele M, Sdelci S, Lang K, Huber KVM, Kubicek S. Science. 2025 Nov 6:eadv4257. doi: 10.1126/science.adv4257. PubMed 41196952.
Backbone
  Vector backbone: pLenti CMV GFP Puro
  Backbone manufacturer: Eric Campeau, Paul Kaufman (Addgene #17448)
  Vector type: Mammalian Expression, Lentiviral
Growth in bacteria
  Bacterial resistance: Ampicillin, 100 μg/mL
  Growth temperature: 37°C
  Growth strain: NEB Stable
  Copy number: High Copy
Gene/Insert
  Gene/Insert name: NUDT5
  Species: H. sapiens (human)
  Insert size (bp): 1431
  Mutation: T45D
  Entrez Gene: NUDT5 (a.k.a. YSA1, YSA1H, YSAH1, hNUDT5)
  Promoter: CMV
  Tag / fusion protein: mCherry-GSG-P2A (N terminal on insert)
  Cloning method: Ligation Independent Cloning
Terms and licenses: Academic/Nonprofit Terms; Industry Terms: Not Available to Industry
Depositor comments: Insert cloned with BamHI (5') and SalI (3') sites.
How to cite: Lenti-CMV-mCherry-GSG-P2A-NUDT5 T45D-WPRE was a gift from Stefan Kubicek (Addgene plasmid # 250388 ; http://n2t.net/addgene:250388 ; RRID:Addgene_250388)
