[The description below was written by a language model from this plasmid's Addgene catalogue record and pLannotate feature annotations shown in this document.]
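Description:
Lenti-CMV-mCherry-GSG-P2A-NUDT5 T45D-WPRE is a 9.3 kb lentiviral mammalian expression plasmid built on the pLenti CMV GFP Puro backbone. In the record the original reporter position is occupied by an mCherry–NUDT5 cassette cloned between BamHI and SalI sites. It is propagated in E. coli as a high-copy plasmid through a ColE1/pUC-type origin with ampicillin selection (β-lactamase). It also carries an f1 origin and remnants of a cloning-vector polylinker region: lac promoter/operator, a lacZα fragment, and T3 and T7 promoters. The viral portion has a third-generation-style layout. An RSV promoter drives a truncated HIV-1 5' LTR, followed by the Ψ packaging signal with a partial gag sequence, the Rev response element and the cPPT/CTS. A second truncated LTR at the 3' end is followed by an SV40 polyadenylation signal and SV40 origin. Only the sequence between the LTRs is packaged into particles and integrated into target cells.

Within this transfer region, the CMV enhancer/promoter drives a single open reading frame encoding mCherry, a flexible GSG linker, a P2A peptide and human NUDT5 (Nudix hydrolase 5) carrying the T45D substitution. Ribosomal skipping at P2A yields separate red fluorescent protein and essentially untagged NUDT5, so mCherry fluorescence reports expression in transduced cells. A WPRE downstream of the coding sequence enhances transcript stability and expression. A separate mouse PGK promoter drives puromycin N-acetyltransferase, which allows selection of stably transduced cells. The construct is intended for lentiviral delivery and stable expression of the NUDT5 T45D mutant in mammalian cells. The record does not state the functional rationale for the T45D change.
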