Features (pLannotate 1.2.2; 29 found; start..end, strand, type, name):
      1..429     +  rep_origin     f1 ori (sequence partly withheld): f1 bacteriophage origin of replication; arrow indicates direction of (+) strand synthesis
    482..586     +  promoter       AmpR promoter: bla
    587..1447    +  CDS            AmpR: β-lactamase; bla; confers resistance to ampicillin, carbenicillin, and related antibiotics
   1618..2206    +  rep_origin     ori: high-copy-number ColE1/pMB1/pBR322/pUC origin of replication
   2389..2481    +  CDS            lacI (fragment): lac repressor; lacI; The lac repressor binds to the lac operator to inhibit transcription in E. coli. This inhibition can be relieved by adding lactose or isopropyl-β-D-thiogalactopyranoside (IPTG).
   2494..2515    +  protein_bind   CAP binding site: CAP binding activates transcription in the presence of cAMP. E. coli catabolite activator protein
   2530..2560    +  promoter       lac promoter: promoter for the E. coli lac operon
   2568..2584    +  protein_bind   lac operator: The lac repressor binds to the lac operator to inhibit transcription in E. coli. This inhibition can be relieved by adding lactose or isopropyl-β-D-thiogalactopyranoside (IPTG). lac repressor encoded by lacI
   2629..2647    +  promoter       T3 promoter: promoter for bacteriophage T3 RNA polymerase
   2675..2901    +  promoter       RSV promoter: Rous sarcoma virus enhancer/promoter
   2902..3082    +  LTR            5' LTR (truncated): truncated 5' long terminal repeat (LTR) from HIV-1
   3129..3254    +  misc_feature   HIV-1 Ψ: packaging signal of human immunodeficiency virus type 1
   3238..3601    +  CDS            HIV-1 gag (fragment): gag protein from human immunodeficiency virus 1; gag
   3747..3980    +  misc_feature   RRE: The Rev response element (RRE) of HIV-1 allows for Rev-dependent mRNA export from the nucleus to the cytoplasm.
   4357..4457    +  CDS            Rev (fragment): human immunodeficiency virus 1 (HIV-1) Rev protein; rev; enhances nuclear export of unspliced and incompletely spliced viral mRNAs
   4476..4592    +  misc_feature   cPPT/CTS: central polypurine tract and central termination sequence of HIV-1
   4615..4918    +  enhancer       CMV enhancer: human cytomegalovirus immediate early enhancer
   4919..5122    +  promoter       CMV promoter: human cytomegalovirus (CMV) immediate early promoter
   5218..5925    +  CDS            mCherry: mCherry is a basic (constitutively fluorescent) red fluorescent protein published in 2004, derived from Discosoma sp.. It is reported to be a very rapidly-maturing monomer with low acid sensitivity.
   5992..6648    +  CDS            NUDT5: NUDT5_HUMAN - Also known as NUDIX5 From Homo sapiens (Human).
   6667..7255    +  misc_feature   WPRE: woodchuck hepatitis virus posttranscriptional regulatory element
   7269..7768    +  promoter       PGK promoter: mouse phosphoglycerate kinase 1 promoter
   7789..8388    +  CDS            PuroR: puromycin N-acetyltransferase; pac from Streptomyces alboniger; confers resistance to puromycin
   8456..8593    +  CDS            nef (fragment): NEF_HV1LA - Experimental evidence at protein level: Swiss-Prot protein existence level 1. Extracellular Nef protein targets CD4(+) T-lymphocytes for apoptosis by interacting with CXCR4 surface receptors. From Human immunodeficiency virus type 1 group M subtype B (isolate Lai) (HIV-1).
   8579..8759    +  LTR            5' LTR (truncated): truncated 5' long terminal repeat (LTR) from HIV-1
   8831..8952    +  polyA_signal   SV40 poly(A) signal: SV40 polyadenylation signal
   8992..9127    +  rep_origin     SV40 ori: SV40 origin of replication
   9148..9166    -  promoter       T7 promoter: promoter for bacteriophage T7 RNA polymerase
   9174..9329    +  CDS            lacZα (fragment): LacZα fragment of β-galactosidase; lacZ fragment
>Addgene plasmid #250388 | Lenti-CMV-mCherry-GSG-P2A-NUDT5 T45D-WPRE | addgene full sequence | sequence record 498976 | Addgene NGS Result
[124 nt withheld, positions 1-124]
C
[91 nt withheld, positions 126-216]
A
[49 nt withheld, positions 218-266]
CCTTTGACGTTGGAGTCCACGTTCTTT
[37 nt withheld, positions 294-330]
ACCCTATCTCGGTCTATTCTTTTGATTTATAAGGGATTTTGCCGATTTCGGCCTATTGGTTAAAAAATGA
GCTGATTTAACAAAAATTTAACGCGAATTTTAACAAAATATTAACGCTTACAATTTAGGTGGCACTTTTC
GGGGAAATGTGCGCGGAACCCCTATTTGTTTATTTTTCTAAATACATTCAAATATGTATCCGCTCATGAG
ACAATAACCCTGATAAATGCTTCAATAATATTGAAAAAGGAAGAGTATGAGTATTCAACATTTCCGTGTC
GCCCTTATTCCCTTTTTTGCGGCATTTTGCCTTCCTGTTTTTGCTCACCCAGAAACGCTGGTGAAAGTAA
AAGATGCTGAAGATCAGTTGGGTGCACGAGTGGGTTACATCGAACTGGATCTCAACAGCGGTAAGATCCT
TGAGAGTTTTCGCCCCGAAGAACGTTTTCCAATGATGAGCACTTTTAAAGTTCTGCTATGTGGCGCGGTA
TTATCCCGTATTGACGCCGGGCAAGAGCAACTCGGTCGCCGCATACACTATTCTCAGAATGACTTGGTTG
AGTACTCACCAGTCACAGAAAAGCATCTTACGGATGGCATGACAGTAAGAGAATTATGCAGTGCTGCCAT
AACCATGAGTGATAACACTGCGGCCAACTTACTTCTGACAACGATCGGAGGACCGAAGGAGCTAACCGCT
TTTTTGCACAACATGGGGGATCATGTAACTCGCCTTGATCGTTGGGAACCGGAGCTGAATGAAGCCATAC
CAAACGACGAGCGTGACACCACGATGCCTGTAGCAATGGCAACAACGTTGCGCAAACTATTAACTGGCGA
ACTACTTACTCTAGCTTCCCGGCAACAATTAATAGACTGGATGGAGGCGGATAAAGTTGCAGGACCACTT
CTGCGCTCGGCCCTTCCGGCTGGCTGGTTTATTGCTGATAAATCTGGAGCCGGTGAGCGTGGGTCTCGCG
GTATCATTGCAGCACTGGGGCCAGATGGTAAGCCCTCCCGTATCGTAGTTATCTACACGACGGGGAGTCA
GGCAACTATGGATGAACGAAATAGACAGATCGCTGAGATAGGTGCCTCACTGATTAAGCATTGGTAACTG
TCAGACCAAGTTTACTCATATATACTTTAGATTGATTTAAAACTTCATTTTTAATTTAAAAGGATCTAGG
TGAAGATCCTTTTTGATAATCTCATGACCAAAATCCCTTAACGTGAGTTTTCGTTCCACTGAGCGTCAGA
CCCCGTAGAAAAGATCAAAGGATCTTCTTGAGATCCTTTTTTTCTGCGCGTAATCTGCTGCTTGCAAACA
AAAAAACCACCGCTACCAGCGGTGGTTTGTTTGCCGGATCAAGAGCTACCAACTCTTTTTCCGAAGGTAA
CTGGCTTCAGCAGAGCGCAGATACCAAATACTGTTCTTCTAGTGTAGCCGTAGTTAGGCCACCACTTCAA
GAACTCTGTAGCACCGCCTACATACCTCGCTCTGCTAATCCTGTTACCAGTGGCTGCTGCCAGTGGCGAT
AAGTCGTGTCTTACCGGGTTGGACTCAAGACGATAGTTACCGGATAAGGCGCAGCGGTCGGGCTGAACGG
GGGGTTCGTGCACACAGCCCAGCTTGGAGCGAACGACCTACACCGAACTGAGATACCTACAGCGTGAGCT
ATGAGAAAGCGCCACGCTTCCCGAAGGGAGAAAGGCGGACAGGTATCCGGTAAGCGGCAGGGTCGGAACA
GGAGAGCGCACGAGGGAGCTTCCAGGGGGAAACGCCTGGTATCTTTATAGTCCTGTCGGGTTTCGCCACC
TCTTACTTGAGCGTCGATTTTTGTGATGCTCGTCAGGGGGGCGGAGCCTATGGAAAAACGCCAGCAACGC
GGCCTTTTTACGGTTCCTGGCCTTTTGCTGGCCTTTTGCTCACATGTTCTTTCCTGCGTTATCCCCTGAT
TCTGTGGATAACCGTATTACCGCCTTTGAGTGAGCTGATACCGCTCGCCGCAGCCGAACGACCGAGCGCA
GCGAGTCAGTGAGCGAGGAAGCGGAAGAGCGCCCAATACGCAAACCGCCTCTCCCCGCGCGTTGGCCGAT
TCATTAATGCAGCTGGCACGACAGGTTTCCCGACTGGAAAGCGGGCAGTGAGCGCAACGCAATTAATGTG
AGTTAGCTCACTCATTAGGCACCCCAGGCTTTACACTTTATGCTTCCGGCTCGTATGTTGTGTGGAATTG
TGAGCGGATAACAATTTCACACAGGAAACAGCTATGACCATGATTACGCCAAGCGCGCAATTAACCCTCA
CTAAAGGGAACAAAAGCTGGAGCTGCAAGCTTAATGTAGTCTTATGCAATACTCTTGTAGTCTTGCAACA
TGGTAACGATGAGTTAGCAACATGCCTTACAAGGAGAGAAAAAGCACCGTGCATGCCGATTGGTGGAAGT
AAGGTGGTACGATCGTGCCTTATTAGGAAGGCAACAGACGGGTCTGACATGGATTGGACGAACCACTGAA
TTGCCGCATTGCAGAGATATTGTATTTAAGTGCCTAGCTCGATACATAAACGGGTCTCTCTGGTTAGACC
AGATCTGAGCCTGGGAGCTCTCTGGCTAACTAGGGAACCCACTGCTTAAGCCTCAATAAAGCTTGCCTTG
AGTGCTTCAAGTAGTGTGTGCCCGTCTGTTGTGTGACTCTGGTAACTAGAGATCCCTCAGACCCTTTTAG
TCAGTGTGGAAAATCTCTAGCAGTGGCGCCCGAACAGGGACTTGAAAGCGAAAGGGAAACCAGAGGAGCT
CTCTCGACGCAGGACTCGGCTTGCTGAAGCGCGCACGGCAAGAGGCGAGGGGCGGCGACTGGTGAGTACG
CCAAAAATTTTGACTAGCGGAGGCTAGAAGGAGAGAGATGGGTGCGAGAGCGTCAGTATTAAGCGGGGGA
GAATTAGATCGCGATGGGAAAAAATTCGGTTAAGGCCAGGGGGAAAGAAAAAATATAAATTAAAACATAT
AGTATGGGCAAGCAGGGAGCTAGAACGATTCGCAGTTAATCCTGGCCTGTTAGAAACATCAGAAGGCTGT
AGACAAATACTGGGACAGCTACAACCATCCCTTCAGACAGGATCAGAAGAACTTAGATCATTATATAATA
CAGTAGCAACCCTCTATTGTGTGCATCAAAGGATAGAGATAAAAGACACCAAGGAAGCTTTAGACAAGAT
AGAGGAAGAGCAAAACAAAAGTAAGACCACCGCACAGCAAGCGGCCGCTGATCTTCAGACCTGGAGGAGG
AGATATGAGGGACAATTGGAGAAGTGAATTATATAAATATAAAGTAGTAAAAATTGAACCATTAGGAGTA
GCACCCACCAAGGCAAAGAGAAGAGTGGTGCAGAGAGAAAAAAGAGCAGTGGGAATAGGAGCTTTGTTCC
TTGGGTTCTTGGGAGCAGCAGGAAGCACTATGGGCGCAGCGTCAATGACGCTGACGGTACAGGCCAGACA
ATTATTGTCTGGTATAGTGCAGCAGCAGAACAATTTGCTGAGGGCTATTGAGGCGCAACAGCATCTGTTG
CAACTCACAGTCTGGGGCATCAAGCAGCTCCAGGCAAGAATCCTGGCTGTGGAAAGATACCTAAAGGATC
AACAGCTCCTGGGGATTTGGGGTTGCTCTGGAAAACTCATTTGCACCACTGCTGTGCCTTGGAATGCTAG
TTGGAGTAATAAATCTCTGGAACAGATTTGGAATCACACGACCTGGATGGAGTGGGACAGAGAAATTAAC
AATTACACAAGCTTAATACACTCCTTAATTGAAGAATCGCAAAACCAGCAAGAAAAGAATGAACAAGAAT
TATTGGAATTAGATAAATGGGCAAGTTTGTGGAATTGGTTTAACATAACAAATTGGCTGTGGTATATAAA
ATTATTCATAATGATAGTAGGAGGCTTGGTAGGTTTAAGAATAGTTTTTGCTGTACTTTCTATAGTGAAT
AGAGTTAGGCAGGGATATTCACCATTATCGTTTCAGACCCACCTCCCAACCCCGAGGGGACCCGACAGGC
CCGAAGGAATAGAAGAAGAAGGTGGAGAGAGAGACAGAGACAGATCCATTCGATTAGTGAACGGATCTCG
ACGGTATCGGTTAACTTTTAAAAGAAAAGGGGGGATTGGGGGGTACAGTGCAGGGGAAAGAATAGTAGAC
ATAATAGCAACAGACATACAAACTAAAGAATTACAAAAACAAATTACAAAATTCAAAATTTTATCGATAA
GCTTGGGAGTTCCGCGTTACATAACTTACGGTAAATGGCCCGCCTGGCTGACCGCCCAACGACCCCCGCC
CATTGACGTCAATAATGACGTATGTTCCCATAGTAACGCCAATAGGGACTTTCCATTGACGTCAATGGGT
GGAGTATTTACGGTAAACTGCCCACTTGGCAGTACATCAAGTGTATCATATGCCAAGTACGCCCCCTATT
GACGTCAATGACGGTAAATGGCCCGCCTGGCATTATGCCCAGTACATGACCTTATGGGACTTTCCTACTT
GGCAGTACATCTACGTATTAGTCATCGCTATTACCATGGTGATGCGGTTTTGGCAGTACATCAATGGGCG
TGGATAGCGGTTTGACTCACGGGGATTTCCAAGTCTCCACCCCATTGACGTCAATGGGAGTTTGTTTTGG
CACCAAAATCAACGGGACTTTCCAAAATGTCGTAACAACTCCGCCCCATTGACGCAAATGGGCGGTAGGC
GTGTACGGTGGGAGGTCTATATAAGCAGAGCTCGTTTAGTGAACCGTCAGATCGCCTGGAGACGCCATCC
ACGCTGTTTTGACCTCCATAGAAGACACCGACTCTAGAGGATCCACCGGTCGCCACCATGGTGAGCAAGG
GCGAGGAGGATAACATGGCCATCATCAAGGAGTTCATGCGCTTCAAGGTGCACATGGAGGGCTCCGTGAA
CGGCCACGAGTTCGAGATCGAGGGCGAGGGCGAGGGCCGCCCCTACGAGGGCACCCAGACCGCCAAGCTG
AAGGTGACCAAGGGTGGCCCCCTGCCCTTCGCCTGGGACATCCTGTCCCCTCAGTTCATGTACGGCTCCA
AGGCCTACGTGAAGCACCCCGCCGACATCCCCGACTACTTGAAGCTGTCCTTCCCCGAGGGCTTCAAGTG
GGAGCGCGTGATGAACTTCGAGGACGGCGGCGTGGTGACCGTGACCCAGGACTCCTCCCTGCAGGACGGC
GAGTTCATCTACAAGGTGAAGCTGCGCGGCACCAACTTCCCCTCAGACGGCCCCGTAATGCAGAAGAAAA
CCATGGGCTGGGAGGCCTCCTCCGAGCGGATGTACCCCGAGGACGGCGCCCTGAAGGGCGAGATCAAGCA
GAGGCTGAAGCTGAAGGACGGCGGCCACTACGACGCTGAGGTCAAGACCACCTACAAGGCCAAGAAGCCC
GTGCAGCTGCCCGGCGCCTACAACGTCAACATCAAGTTGGACATCACCTCCCACAACGAGGACTACACCA
TCGTGGAACAGTACGAACGCGCCGAGGGCCGCCACTCCACCGGCGGCATGGACGAGCTGTACAAGGGATC
CGGCGCTACTAACTTCAGCCTGCTGAAGCAGGCTGGAGACGTGGAGGAGAACCCTGGACCTATGGAGAGC
CAAGAACCAACGGAATCTTCTCAGAATGGCAAACAGTATATCATTTCAGAGGAGTTAATTTCAGAAGGAA
AATGGGTCAAGCTTGAAAAAACAACGTACATGGATCCTACTGGTAAAACTAGAGACTGGGAATCAGTGAA
ACGTACAACCAGGAAAGAGCAGACTGCGGATGGTGTCGCGGTCATCCCCGTGCTGCAGAGAACACTTCAC
TATGAGTGTATCGTTCTGGTGAAACAGTTCCGACCACCAATGGGGGGCTACTGCATAGAGTTCCCTGCAG
GTCTCATAGATGATGGTGAAACCCCAGAAGCAGCTGCTCTCCGGGAGCTTGAAGAAGAAACTGGCTACAA
AGGGGACATTGCCGAATGTTCTCCAGCGGTCTGTATGGACCCAGGCTTGTCAAACTGTACTATACACATC
GTGACAGTCACCATTAACGGAGATGATGCCGAAAACGCAAGGCCGAAGCCAAAGCCAGGGGATGGAGAGT
TTGTGGAAGTCATTTCTTTACCCAAGAATGACCTGCTGCAGAGACTTGATGCTCTGGTAGCTGAAGAACA
TCTCACAGTGGACGCCAGGGTCTATTCCTACGCTCTAGCGCTGAAACATGCAAATGCAAAGCCATTTGAA
GTGCCCTTCTTGAAATTTTAAAGCGGCCGCGTCGACAATCAACCTCTGGATTACAAAATTTGTGAAAGAT
TGACTGGTATTCTTAACTATGTTGCTCCTTTTACGCTATGTGGATACGCTGCTTTAATGCCTTTGTATCA
TGCTATTGCTTCCCGTATGGCTTTCATTTTCTCCTCCTTGTATAAATCCTGGTTGCTGTCTCTTTATGAG
GAGTTGTGGCCCGTTGTCAGGCAACGTGGCGTGGTGTGCACTGTGTTTGCTGACGCAACCCCCACTGGTT
GGGGCATTGCCACCACCTGTCAGCTCCTTTCCGGGACTTTCGCTTTCCCCCTCCCTATTGCCACGGCGGA
ACTCATCGCCGCCTGCCTTGCCCGCTGCTGGACAGGGGCTCGGCTGTTGGGCACTGACAATTCCGTGGTG
TTGTCGGGGAAGCTGACGTCCTTTCCATGGCTGCTCGCCTGTGTTGCCACCTGGATTCTGCGCGGGACGT
CCTTCTGCTACGTCCCTTCGGCCCTCAATCCAGCGGACCTTCCTTCCCGCGGCCTGCTGCCGGCTCTGCG
GCCTCTTCCGCGTCTTCGCCTTCGCCCTCAGACGAGTCGGATCTCCCTTTGGGCCGCCTCCCCGCCTGGA
ATTCTACCGGGTAGGGGAGGCGCTTTTCCCAAGGCAGTCTGGAGCATGCGCTTTAGCAGCCCCGCTGGGC
ACTTGGCGCTACACAAGTGGCCTCTGGCCTCGCACACATTCCACATCCACCGGTAGGCGCCAACCGGCTC
CGTTCTTTGGTGGCCCCTTCGCGCCACCTTCTACTCCTCCCCTAGTCAGGAAGTTCCCCCCCGCCCCGCA
GCTCGCGTCGTGCAGGACGTGACAAATGGAAGTAGCACGTCTCACTAGTCTCGTGCAGATGGACAGCACC
GCTGAGCAATGGAAGCGGGTAGGCCTTTGGGGCAGCGGCCAATAGCAGCTTTGCTCCTTCGCTTTCTGGG
CTCAGAGGCTGGGAAGGGGTGGGTCCGGGGGCGGGCTCAGGGGCGGGCTCAGGGGCGGGGCGGGCGCCCG
AAGGTCCTCCGGAGGCCCGGCATTCTGCACGCTTCAAAAGCGCACGTCTGCCGCGCTGTTCTCCTCTTCC
TCATCTCCGGGCCTTTCGACCTGCAGCCCAAGCTTACCATGACCGAGTACAAGCCCACGGTGCGCCTCGC
CACCCGCGACGACGTCCCCAGGGCCGTACGCACCCTCGCCGCCGCGTTCGCCGACTACCCCGCCACGCGC
CACACCGTCGATCCGGACCGCCACATCGAGCGGGTCACCGAGCTGCAAGAACTCTTCCTCACGCGCGTCG
GGCTCGACATCGGCAAGGTGTGGGTCGCGGACGACGGCGCCGCGGTGGCGGTCTGGACCACGCCGGAGAG
CGTCGAAGCGGGGGCGGTGTTCGCCGAGATCGGCCCGCGCATGGCCGAGTTGAGCGGTTCCCGGCTGGCC
GCGCAGCAACAGATGGAAGGCCTCCTGGCGCCGCACCGGCCCAAGGAGCCCGCGTGGTTCCTGGCCACCG
TCGGCGTCTCGCCCGACCACCAGGGCAAGGGTCTGGGCAGCGCCGTCGTGCTCCCCGGAGTGGAGGCGGC
CGAGCGCGCCGGGGTGCCCGCCTTCCTGGAGACCTCCGCGCCCCGCAACCTCCCCTTCTACGAGCGGCTC
GGCTTCACCGTCACCGCCGACGTCGAGGTGCCCGAAGGACCGCGCACCTGGTGCATGACCCGCAAGCCCG
GTGCCTGACGCCCGCCCCACGACCCGCAGCGCCCGACCGAAAGGAGCGCACGACCCCATGCATCTCGAGG
GCCCGGTACCTTTAAGACCAATGACTTACAAGGCAGCTGTAGATCTTAGCCACTTTTTAAAAGAAAAGGG
GGGACTGGAAGGGCTAGCTCACTCCCAACGAAGACAAGATCTGCTTTTTGCTTGTACTGGGTCTCTCTGG
TTAGACCAGATCTGAGCCTGGGAGCTCTCTGGCTAACTAGGGAACCCACTGCTTAAGCCTCAATAAAGCT
TGCCTTGAGTGCTTCAAGTAGTGTGTGCCCGTCTGTTGTGTGACTCTGGTAACTAGAGATCCCTCAGACC
CTTTTAGTCAGTGTGGAAAATCTCTAGCAGTAGTAGTTCATGTCATCTTATTATTCAGTATTTATAACTT
GCAAAGAAATGAATATCAGAGAGTGAGAGGAACTTGTTTATTGCAGCTTATAATGGTTACAAATAAAGCA
ATAGCATCACAAATTTCACAAATAAAGCATTTTTTTCACTGCATTCTAGTTGTGGTTTGTCCAAACTCAT
CAATGTATCTTATCATGTCTGGCTCTAGCTATCCCGCCCCTAACTCCGCCCATCCCGCCCCTAACTCCGC
CCAGTTCCGCCCATTCTCCGCCCCATGGCTGACTAATTTTTTTTATTTATGCAGAGGCCGAGGCCGCCTC
GGCCTCTGAGCTATTCCAGAAGTAGTGAGGAGGCTTTTTTGGAGGCCTAGGGACGTACCCAATTCGCCCT
ATAGTGAGTCGTATTACGCGCGCTCACTGGCCGTCGTTTTACAACGTCGTGACTGGGAAAACCCTGGCGT
TACCCAACTTAATCGCCTTGCAGCACATCCCCCTTTCGCCAGCTGGCGTAATAGCGAAGAGGCCCGCACC
GATCGCCCTTCCCAACAGTTGCGCAGCCTGAATGGCGAATGGG
